Addgene plasmid #195673: pBEL2555
Purpose: Expression/purification of 6xHis-TEV-MlaC(G170K)
Depositing lab: Gira Bhabha & Damian Ekiert. Depositing organization: NYU Grossman School of Medicine. Publication: Protein-protein interactions in the Mla lipid transport system probed by computational structure prediction and deep mutational scanning. MacRae MR, Puvanendran D, Haase MAB, Coudray N, Kolich L, Lam C, Baek M, Bhabha G, Ekiert DC. J Biol Chem. 2023 Apr 24:104744. doi: 10.1016/j.jbc.2023.104744. PubMed 37100290.
Backbone
  Vector backbone: pET21a
  Vector type: Bacterial Expression
Growth in bacteria
  Bacterial resistance: Ampicillin, 100 μg/mL
  Growth temperature: 37°C
  Growth strain: DH5alpha
  Copy number: High Copy
Gene/Insert
  Gene/Insert name: MlaC
  Species: E. coli
  Mutation: 6xHis-TEV-MlaC(G170K)
  Cloning method: Gibson Cloning
Terms and licenses: Academic/Nonprofit Terms; Industry Terms: Not Available to Industry
Depositor comments: Please visit https://www.biorxiv.org/content/10.1101/2022.12.09.519820v1 for bioRxiv preprint.
How to cite: pBEL2555 was a gift from Gira Bhabha & Damian Ekiert (Addgene plasmid # 195673 ; http://n2t.net/addgene:195673 ; RRID:Addgene_195673)
