[The description below was written by a language model from this plasmid's Addgene catalogue record and pLannotate feature annotations shown in this document.]
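Description:
pBEL2555 is a bacterial expression plasmid built on the pET21a backbone for producing and purifying a point mutant of the E. coli periplasmic lipid-binding protein MlaC. The insert, assembled by Gibson cloning, encodes MlaC carrying the G170K substitution behind a 6xHis tag and a TEV protease cleavage site, so the protein can be captured by metal-affinity chromatography and the tag then removed. The annotated mlaC coding region is marked as a fragment. The tag and TEV site are not separately annotated, but a gap between the lac operator and the start of the mlaC match is consistent with their position at the N-terminus.

Expression follows the standard pET arrangement: a T7 promoter with an adjacent lac operator drives the insert, a T7 terminator closes the transcription unit, and a plasmid-borne lacI gene with its own promoter supplies repressor. Transcription therefore depends on a host that provides T7 RNA polymerase and is induced with IPTG. The plasmid is maintained through a ColE1/pBR322-type origin accompanied by rop and the bom region, and is selected with ampicillin via the bla gene. The catalogue lists it as high copy, although rop normally lowers copy number. An f1 origin is also present. Other annotations, including tetracycline-resistance fragments, a short gene 10-derived match before the terminator, a loxP site and a polylinker remnant, appear to be backbone remnants with no stated function here.

MlaC is thought to shuttle phospholipids across the periplasm to the inner-membrane MlaFEDB complex. The associated study examined protein-protein interactions in the Mla system, so this mutant was presumably made to test an interaction surface, though the record does not state the specific effect of G170K.
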