Features (pLannotate 1.2.2; 19 found; start..end, strand, type, name):
     29..220     -  CDS            rop: Rop protein, which maintains plasmids at low copy number; rop
    237..617     +  CDS            YPB1_ECOLX: Protein predicted: Swiss-Prot protein existence level 4. From Escherichia coli.
    689..980     -  CDS            TcR (fragment): tetracycline efflux protein; tet; confers resistance to tetracycline
    995..1016    -  protein_bind   CAP binding site: CAP binding activates transcription in the presence of cAMP. E. coli catabolite activator protein
   1029..2111    -  CDS            lacI: lac repressor; lacI; The lac repressor binds to the lac operator to inhibit transcription in E. coli. This inhibition can be relieved by adding lactose or isopropyl-β-D-thiogalactopyranoside (IPTG).
   2112..2189    -  promoter       lacI promoter: lacI
   2197..2476    -  CDS            TcR (fragment): tetracycline efflux protein; tet; confers resistance to tetracycline
   2498..2516    +  promoter       T7 promoter: promoter for bacteriophage T7 RNA polymerase
   2517..2541    +  protein_bind   lac operator: The lac repressor binds to the lac operator to inhibit transcription in E. coli. This inhibition can be relieved by adding lactose or isopropyl-β-D-thiogalactopyranoside (IPTG). lac repressor encoded by lacI
   2626..3195    +  CDS            mlaC (fragment): MLAC_ECOLI - Also known as yrbC. Experimental evidence at protein level: Swiss-Prot protein existence level 1. Involved in a phospholipid transport pathway that maintains lipid asymmetry in the outer membrane by retrograde trafficking of phospholipids from the outer membrane to the inner membrane. May transfer phospholipid across the periplasmic space and deliver it to the MlaFEDB complex at the inner membrane. From Escherichia coli (strain K12).
   3221..3270    +  CDS            SET1 (fragment): solubility-enhancement tag derived from T7 phage gene 10B
   3278..3325    +  terminator     T7 terminator: transcription terminator for bacteriophage T7 RNA polymerase
   3362..3790    +  rep_origin     f1 ori (sequence partly withheld): f1 bacteriophage origin of replication; arrow indicates direction of (+) strand synthesis
   3892..3925    +  protein_bind   loxP: Cre-mediated recombination occurs in the 8-bp core sequence (GCATACAT). Cre recombinase
   3955..3973    +  misc_feature   MCS (fragment): pBluescript multiple cloning site
   4004..4108    +  promoter       AmpR promoter: bla
   4109..4969    +  CDS            AmpR: β-lactamase; bla; confers resistance to ampicillin, carbenicillin, and related antibiotics
   5140..5728    +  rep_origin     ori: high-copy-number ColE1/pMB1/pBR322/pUC origin of replication
   5914..6053    -  misc_feature   bom: basis of mobility region from pBR322
>Addgene plasmid #195673 | pBEL2555 | addgene full sequence | sequence record 385349 | Addgene NGS Result
CTGTGACCGTCTCCGGGAGCTGCATGTGTCAGAGGTTTTCACCGTCATCACCGAAACGCGCGAGGCAGCT
GCGGTAAAGCTCATCAGCGTGGTCGTGAAGCGATTCACAGATGTCTGCCTGTTCATCCGCGTCCAGCTCG
TTGAGTTTCTCCAGAAGCGTTAATGTCTGGCTTCTGATAAAGCGGGCCATGTTAAGGGCGGTTTTTTCCT
GTTTGGTCACTGATGCCTCCGTGTAAGGGGGATTTCTGTTCATGGGGGTAATGATACCGATGAAACGAGA
GAGGATGCTCACGATACGGGTTACTGATGATGAACATGCCCGGTTACTGGAACGTTGTGAGGGTAAACAA
CTGGCGGTATGGATGCGGCGGGACCAGAGAAAAATCACTCAGGGTCAATGCCAGCGCTTCGTTAATACAG
ATGTAGGTGTTCCACAGGGTAGCCAGCAGCATCCTGCGATGCAGATCCGGAACATAATGGTGCAGGGCGC
TGACTTCCGCGTTTCCAGACTTTACGAAACACGGAAACCGAAGACCATTCATGTTGTTGCTCAGGTCGCA
GACGTTTTGCAGCAGCAGTCGCTTCACGTTCGCTCGCGTATCGGTGATTCATTCTGCTAACCAGTAAGGC
AACCCCGCCAGCCTAGCCGGGTCCTCAACGACAGGAGCACGATCATGCGCACCCGTGGGGCCGCCATGCC
GGCGATAATGGCCTGCTTCTCGCCGAAACGTTTGGTGGCGGGACCAGTGACGAAGGCTTGAGCGAGGGCG
TGCAAGATTCCGAATACCGCAAGCGACAGGCCGATCATCGTCGCGCTCCAGCGAAAGCGGTCCTCGCCGA
AAATGACCCAGAGCGCTGCCGGCACCTGTCCTACGAGTTGCATGATAAAGAAGACAGTCATAAGTGCGGC
GACGATAGTCATGCCCCGCGCCCACCGGAAGGAGCTGACTGGGTTGAAGGCTCTCAAGGGCATCGGTCGA
GATCCCGGTGCCTAATGAGTGAGCTAACTTACATTAATTGCGTTGCGCTCACTGCCCGCTTTCCAGTCGG
GAAACCTGTCGTGCCAGCTGCATTAATGAATCGGCCAACGCGCGGGGAGAGGCGGTTTGCGTATTGGGCG
CCAGGGTGGTTTTTCTTTTCACCAGTGAGACGGGCAACAGCTGATTGCCCTTCACCGCCTGGCCCTGAGA
GAGTTGCAGCAAGCGGTCCACGCTGGTTTGCCCCAGCAGGCGAAAATCCTGTTTGATGGTGGTTAACGGC
GGGATATAACATGAGCTGTCTTCGGTATCGTCGTATCCCACTACCGAGATATCCGCACCAACGCGCAGCC
CGGACTCGGTAATGGCGCGCATTGCGCCCAGCGCCATCTGATCGTTGGCAACCAGCATCGCAGTGGGAAC
GATGCCCTCATTCAGCATTTGCATGGTTTGTTGAAAACCGGACATGGCACTCCAGTCGCCTTCCCGTTCC
GCTATCGGCTGAATTTGATTGCGAGTGAGATATTTATGCCAGCCAGCCAGACGCAGACGCGCCGAGACAG
AACTTAATGGGCCCGCTAACAGCGCGATTTGCTGGTGACCCAATGCGACCAGATGCTCCACGCCCAGTCG
CGTACCGTCTTCATGGGAGAAAATAATACTGTTGATGGGTGTCTGGTCAGAGACATCAAGAAATAACGCC
GGAACATTAGTGCAGGCAGCTTCCACAGCAATGGCATCCTGGTCATCCAGCGGATAGTTAATGATCAGCC
CACTGACGCGTTGCGCGAGAAGATTGTGCACCGCCGCTTTACAGGCTTCGACGCCGCTTCGTTCTACCAT
CGACACCACCACGCTGGCACCCAGTTGATCGGCGCGAGATTTAATCGCCGCGACAATTTGCGACGGCGCG
TGCAGGGCCAGACTGGAGGTGGCAACGCCAATCAGCAACGACTGTTTGCCCGCCAGTTGTTGTGCCACGC
GGTTGGGAATGTAATTCAGCTCCGCCATCGCCGCTTCCACTTTTTCCCGCGTTTTCGCAGAAACGTGGCT
GGCCTGGTTCACCACGCGGGAAACGGTCTGATAAGAGACACCGGCATACTCTGCGACATCGTATAACGTT
ACTGGTTTCACATTCACCACCCTGAATTGACTCTCTTCCGGGCGCTATCATGCCATACCGCGAAAGGTTT
TGCGCCATTCGATGGTGTCCGGGATCTCGACGCTCTCCCTTATGCGACTCCTGCATTAGGAAGCAGCCCA
GTAGTAGGTTGAGGCCGTTGAGCACCGCCGCCGCAAGGAATGGTGCATGCAAGGAGATGGCGCCCAACAG
TCCCCCGGCCACGGGGCCTGCCACCATACCCACGCCGAAACAAGCGCTCATGAGCCCGAAGTGGCGAGCC
CGATCTTCCCCATCGGTGATGTCGGCGATATAGGCGCCAGCAACCGCACCTGTGGCGCCGGTGATGCCGG
CCACGATGCGTCCGGCGTAGAGGATCGAGATCTCGATCCCGCGAAATTAATACGACTCACTATAGGGGAA
TTGTGAGCGGATAACAATTCCCCTCTAGAAATAATTTTGTTTAACTTTGGCCCAGGAGATATACATATGC
ATCACCACCATCACCATGAAAATCTGTATTTTCAGGCAGACCAGACCAATCCGTATAAGCTGATGGACGA
GGCGGCGCAGAAAACGTTCGATCGCCTGAAGAATGAGCAACCGCAAATTCGGGCCAACCCGGATTATCTG
CGTACCATTGTTGATCAGGAACTGCTGCCATACGTACAGGTGAAATACGCCGGTGCGCTGGTGCTGGGCC
AGTATTACAAGAGTGCGACCCCTGCTCAACGTGAAGCCTACTTTGCCGCTTTCCGTGAGTACCTGAAGCA
GGCTTACGGTCAGGCGCTGGCGATGTATCACGGTCAAACCTATCAGATTGCGCCAGAACAGCCGCTGGGC
GATAAAACCATTGTGCCTATTCGCGTTACCATTATTGACCCGAATGGCCGTCCGCCGGTGCGTCTGGACT
TCCAGTGGCGTAAAAACTCCCAGACGGGCAATTGGCAGGCTTACGACATGATTGCTGAAAAAGTCAGTAT
GATCACCACCAAACAAAACGAGTGGGGAACGCTGCTGCGTACCAAAGGTATCGACGGCCTGACTGCGCAA
CTGAAATCGATTTCTCAACAGAAAATCACTCTGGAAGAGAAAAAATAAGAGAGACCGGCCGGCCGATCCG
GCTGCTAACAAAGCCCGAAAGGAAGCTGAGTTGGCTGCTGCCACCGCTGAGCAATAACTAGCATAACCCC
TTGGGGCCTCTAAACGGGTCTTGAGGGGTTTTTTGCTGAAAGGAGGAACTATATCCGGATTGGCGAATGG
G
[124 nt withheld, positions 3362-3485]
C
[91 nt withheld, positions 3487-3577]
A
[49 nt withheld, positions 3579-3627]
CCTTTGACGTTGGAGTCCACGTTCTTT
[37 nt withheld, positions 3655-3691]
ACCCTATCTCGGTCTATTCTTTTGATTTATAAGGGATTTTGCCGATTTCGGCCTATTGGTTAAAAAATGA
GCTGATTTAACAAAAATTTAACGCGAATTTTAACAAAATATTAACGCTTACAATTTAGGTGGCACTTTTC
GGGGAACGACGACCTGCAGCCAAGCTAGCTTGGCTGGACGTAAACTCCTCTTCAGACCTAATAACTTCGT
ATAGCATACATTATACGAAGTTATATTAAGGGTTATTGAATATGATCGGAATTGGGCTGCAGGAATTCGA
TAGCTTGGCTGCAGGTCGACCTCGAGGATGTGCGCGGAACCCCTATTTGTTTATTTTTCTAAATACATTC
AAATATGTATCCGCTCATGAGACAATAACCCTGATAAATGCTTCAATAATATTGAAAAAGGAAGAGTATG
AGTATTCAACATTTCCGTGTCGCCCTTATTCCCTTTTTTGCGGCATTTTGCCTTCCTGTTTTTGCTCACC
CAGAAACGCTGGTGAAAGTAAAAGATGCTGAAGATCAGTTGGGTGCACGAGTGGGTTACATCGAACTGGA
TCTCAACAGCGGTAAGATCCTTGAGAGTTTTCGCCCCGAAGAACGTTTTCCAATGATGAGCACTTTTAAA
GTTCTGCTATGTGGCGCGGTATTATCCCGTATTGACGCCGGGCAAGAGCAACTCGGTCGCCGCATACACT
ATTCTCAGAATGACTTGGTTGAGTACTCACCAGTCACAGAAAAGCATCTTACGGATGGCATGACAGTAAG
AGAATTATGCAGTGCTGCCATAACCATGAGTGATAACACTGCGGCCAACTTACTTCTGACAACGATCGGA
GGACCGAAGGAGCTAACCGCTTTTTTGCACAACATGGGGGATCATGTAACTCGCCTTGATCGTTGGGAAC
CGGAGCTGAATGAAGCCATACCAAACGACGAGCGTGACACCACGATGCCTGCAGCAATGGCAACAACGTT
GCGCAAACTATTAACTGGCGAACTACTTACTCTAGCTTCCCGGCAACAATTAATAGACTGGATGGAGGCG
GATAAAGTTGCAGGACCACTTCTGCGCTCGGCCCTTCCGGCTGGCTGGTTTATTGCTGATAAATCTGGAG
CCGGTGAGCGTGGCTCTCGCGGTATCATTGCAGCACTGGGGCCAGATGGTAAGCCCTCCCGTATCGTAGT
TATCTACACGACGGGGAGTCAGGCAACTATGGATGAACGAAATAGACAGATCGCTGAGATAGGTGCCTCA
CTGATTAAGCATTGGTAACTGTCAGACCAAGTTTACTCATATATACTTTAGATTGATTTAAAACTTCATT
TTTAATTTAAAAGGATCTAGGTGAAGATCCTTTTTGATAATCTCATGACCAAAATCCCTTAACGTGAGTT
TTCGTTCCACTGAGCGTCAGACCCCGTAGAAAAGATCAAAGGATCTTCTTGAGATCCTTTTTTTCTGCGC
GTAATCTGCTGCTTGCAAACAAAAAAACCACCGCTACCAGCGGTGGTTTGTTTGCCGGATCAAGAGCTAC
CAACTCTTTTTCCGAAGGTAACTGGCTTCAGCAGAGCGCAGATACCAAATACTGTCCTTCTAGTGTAGCC
GTAGTTAGGCCACCACTTCAAGAACTCTGTAGCACCGCCTACATACCTCGCTCTGCTAATCCTGTTACCA
GTGGCTGCTGCCAGTGGCGATAAGTCGTGTCTTACCGGGTTGGACTCAAGACGATAGTTACCGGATAAGG
CGCAGCGGTCGGGCTGAACGGGGGGTTCGTGCACACAGCCCAGCTTGGAGCGAACGACCTACACCGAACT
GAGATACCTACAGCGTGAGCTATGAGAAAGCGCCACGCTTCCCGAAGGGAGAAAGGCGGACAGGTATCCG
GTAAGCGGCAGGGTCGGAACAGGAGAGCGCACGAGGGAGCTTCCAGGGGGAAACGCCTGGTATCTTTATA
GTCCTGTCGGGTTTCGCCACCTCTGACTTGAGCGTCGATTTTTGTGATGCTCGTCAGGGGGGCGGAGCCT
ATGGAAAAACGCCAGCAACGCGGCCTTTTTACGGTTCCTGGCCTTTTGCTGGCCTTTTGCTCACATGTTC
TTTCCTGCGTTATCCCCTGATTCTGTGGATAACCGTATTACCGCCTTTGAGTGAGCTGATACCGCTCGCC
GCAGCCGAACGACCGAGCGCAGCGAGTCAGTGAGCGAGGAAGCGGAAGAGCGCCTGATGCGGTATTTTCT
CCTTACGCATCTGTGCGGTATTTCACACCGCAATGGTGCACTCTCAGTACAATCTGCTCTGATGCCGCAT
AGTTAAGCCAGTATACACTCCGCTATCGCTACGTGACTGGGTCATGGCTGCGCCCCGACACCCGCCAACA
CCCGCTGACGCGCCCTGACGGGCTTGTCTGCTCCCGGCATCCGCTTACAGACAAG
